>Addgene plasmid #186763 | pNHT7::RPL15::sNluc2 | addgene full sequence | sequence record 375134 | Addgene NGS Result
CTTTCCTGCGTTATCCCCTGATTCTGTGGATAACCGTATTACCGCCTTTGAGTGAGCTGATACCGCTCGC
CGCAGCCGAACGACCGAGCGCAGCGAGTCAGTGAGCGAGGAAGCGGAAGAGCGCCCAATACGCAAACCGC
CTCTCCCCGCGCGTTGGCCGATTCATTAATGCAGCTGGCACGACAGGTTTCCCGACTGGAAAGCGGGCAG
TGAGCGCAACGCAATTAATACGCGTACCGCTAGCCAGGAAGAGTTTGTAGAAACGCAAAAAGGCCATCCG
TCAGGATGGCCTTCTGCTTAGTTTGATGCCTGGCAGTTTATGGCGGGCGTCCTGCCCGCCACCCTCCGGG
CCGTTGCTTCACAACGTTCAAATCCGCTCCCGGCGGATTTGTCCTACTCAGGAGAGCGTTCACCGACAAA
CAACAGATAAAACGAAAGGCCCAGTCTTCCGACTGAGCCTTTCGTTTTATTTGATGCCTGGCAGTTCCCT
ACTCTCGCGTTAACGCTAGCATGGATGTTTTCCCAGTCACGACGTTGTAAAACGACGGCCAGTTAATACG
ACTCACTATAGGATTTTACTAAAATCAAAATTAATTATCGGTAAACTTAAACTTTGTTTAAATAAATAAT
TTCAAAATTATAAAAAATATTTAAAAACAATGGTGTTTACTTTGGAAGATTTTGTTGGAGATTGGAGACA
AACTGCTGGTTACAATCTGGATCAGGTACTGGAACAAGGCGGTGTTAGTTCATTATTCCAAAACCTGGGT
GTGAGTGTAACTCCGATTCAGCGAATAGTGTTGTCTGGAGAAAATGGGCTGAAGATTGATATACACGTCA
TAATTCCATACGAAGGCTTAAGCGGTGATCAAATGGGACAAATTGAAAAAATTTTTAAAGTAGTTTACCC
AGTTGACGACCATCATTTTAAAGTTATCCTTCATTACGGTACACTGGTTATAGATGGTGTAACTCCAAAT
ATGATCGATTATTTCGGAAGACCTTACGAAGGCATAGCCGTTTTTGATGGAAAAAAGATTACAGTAACAG
GTACATTGTGGAACGGAAATAAGATTATTGACGAACGTTTAATTAACCCAGATGGAAGTTTGCTCTTTAG
AGTTACAATTAATGGTGTGACAGGATGGAGATTATGCGAACGGATACTCGCGTAATGACTAATATTAAAT
AAAACTAATTGGAATTGTTAAGCTTGTCATAGCTGTTTCCTGGCAGCTCTGGCCCGTGTCTCAAAATCTC
TGATGTTACATTGCACAAGATAAAAATATATCATCATGAACAATAAAACTGTCTGCTTACATAAACAGTA
ATACAAGGGGTGTTATGAGCCATATTCAACGGGAAACGTCGAGGCCGCGATTAAATTCCAACATGGATGC
TGATTTATATGGGTATAAATGGGCTCGCGATAATGTCGGGCAATCAGGTGCGACAATCTATCGCTTGTAT
GGGAAGCCCGATGCGCCAGAGTTGTTTCTGAAACATGGCAAAGGTAGCGTTGCCAATGATGTTACAGATG
AGATGGTCAGACTAAACTGGCTGACGGAATTTATGCCTCTTCCGACCATCAAGCATTTTATCCGTACTCC
TGATGATGCATGGTTACTCACCACTGCGATCCCCGGAAAAACAGCATTCCAGGTATTAGAAGAATATCCT
GATTCAGGTGAAAATATTGTTGATGCGCTGGCAGTGTTCCTGCGCCGGTTGCATTCGATTCCTGTTTGTA
ATTGTCCTTTTAACAGCGATCGCGTATTTCGCCTCGCTCAGGCGCAATCACGAATGAATAACGGTTTGGT
TGATGCGAGTGATTTTGATGACGAGCGTAATGGCTGGCCTGTTGAACAAGTCTGGAAAGAAATGCATAAA
CTTTTGCCATTCTCACCGGATTCAGTCGTCACTCATGGTGATTTCTCACTTGATAACCTTATTTTTGACG
AGGGGAAATTAATAGGTTGTATTGATGTTGGACGAGTCGGAATCGCAGACCGATACCAGGATCTTGCCAT
CCTATGGAACTGCCTCGGTGAGTTTTCTCCTTCATTACAGAAACGGCTTTTTCAAAAATATGGTATTGAT
AATCCTGATATGAATAAATTGCAGTTTCATTTGATGCTCGATGAGTTTTTCTAATCAGAATTGGTTAATT
GGTTGTAACACTGGCAGAGCATTACGCTGACTTGACGGGACGGCGCAAGCTCATGACCAAAATCCCTTAA
CGTGAGTTACGCGTCGTTCCACTGAGCGTCAGACCCCGTAGAAAAGATCAAAGGATCTTCTTGAGATCCT
TTTTTTCTGCGCGTAATCTGCTGCTTGCAAACAAAAAAACCACCGCTACCAGCGGTGGTTTGTTTGCCGG
ATCAAGAGCTACCAACTCTTTTTCCGAAGGTAACTGGCTTCAGCAGAGCGCAGATACCAAATACTGTTCT
TCTAGTGTAGCCGTAGTTAGGCCACCACTTCAAGAACTCTGTAGCACCGCCTACATACCTCGCTCTGCTA
ATCCTGTTACCAGTGGCTGCTGCCAGTGGCGATAAGTCGTGTCTTACCGGGTTGGACTCAAGACGATAGT
TACCGGATAAGGCGCAGCGGTCGGGCTGAACGGGGGGTTCGTGCACACAGCCCAGCTTGGAGCGAACGAC
CTACACCGAACTGAGATACCTACAGCGTGAGCTATGAGAAAGCGCCACGCTTCCCGAAGGGAGAAAGGCG
GACAGGTATCCGGTAAGCGGCAGGGTCGGAACAGGAGAGCGCACGAGGGAGCTTCCAGGGGGAAACGCCT
GGTATCTTTATAGTCCTGTCGGGTTTCGCCACCTCTGACTTGAGCGTCGATTTTTGTGATGCTCGTCAGG
GGGGCGGAGCCTATGGAAAAACGCCAGCAACGCGGCCTTTTTACGGTTCCTGGCCTTTTGCTGGCCTTTT
GCTCACATGTT
Features (pLannotate 1.2.2; 8 found; start..end, strand, type, name):
    121..213     +  CDS            lacI (fragment): lac repressor; lacI; The lac repressor binds to the lac operator to inhibit transcription in E. coli. This inhibition can be relieved by adding lactose or isopropyl-β-D-thiogalactopyranoside (IPTG).
    268..295     -  terminator     rrnB T2 terminator: transcription terminator T2 from the E. coli rrnB gene
    427..470     +  terminator     rrnB T1 terminator: Escherichia coli rrnB; transcription terminator T1 from the E. coli rrnB gene
    517..553     -  CDS            lacZα (fragment): LacZα fragment of β-galactosidase; lacZ fragment
    554..572     +  promoter       T7 promoter: promoter for bacteriophage T7 RNA polymerase
    660..1172    +  CDS            LUCI_OPLGR (fragment): Experimental evidence at protein level: Swiss-Prot protein existence level 1. Catalytic subunit of oplophorus-luciferin 2-monooxygenase. Oxidoreductase that converts coelenterazine (the oplophorus luciferin) to coelenteramide under emission of blue light with a maximum at 454 nm. Is also active with bisdeoxycoelenterazine. From Oplophorus gracilirostris (Luminous shrimp).
   1345..2154    +  CDS            KanR: aminoglycoside phosphotransferase; aph(3')-Ia; confers resistance to kanamycin in bacteria or G418 (Geneticin®) in eukaryotes
   2301..2889    +  rep_origin     ori: high-copy-number ColE1/pMB1/pBR322/pUC origin of replication
