[The description below was written by a language model from this plasmid's Addgene catalogue record and pLannotate feature annotations shown in this document.]
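Description:
pNHT7::RPL15::sNluc2 is a small (about 2.95 kb) bacterial plasmid that serves as a template for in vitro transcription of a reporter mRNA rather than as an expression vector in its own right. It is built on the pNHT7 backbone, replicates in E. coli from a high-copy ColE1/pUC-type origin, and is selected with kanamycin through an aminoglycoside phosphotransferase (KanR) gene. The annotation also picks up rrnB T1 and T2 terminators upstream of the cassette, which would insulate it from read-through transcription, along with short lacI and lacZα fragments that appear to be backbone remnants with no stated function.

The payload is a roughly 640 bp insert placed directly downstream of a bacteriophage T7 promoter. It encodes sNluc2, a nanoluciferase codon-optimized for the planarian Schmidtea mediterranea. The feature table identifies the coding region by its similarity to the catalytic subunit of the Oplophorus gracilirostris (luminous shrimp) luciferase, the enzyme from which nanoluciferase derives and which oxidizes its luciferin substrate to emit blue light. According to the catalogue entry, the open reading frame is flanked by 5' and 3' untranslated regions from RPL15, a ribosomal protein gene. These UTRs are not annotated separately, but they fit the unannotated sequence between the promoter and the coding region and just after it. The insert was assembled through BsaI sites that were destroyed during cloning.

The record describes the plasmid as an improved mRNA production vector. T7 RNA polymerase transcribes the UTR-flanked reporter, and the resulting mRNA is transfected into planarian somatic cells to give a luminescent readout of heterologous expression.
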