Addgene plasmid #186763: pNHT7::RPL15::sNluc2
Purpose: An improved mRNA product vector encoding a codon-optimized nanoluciferase (sNluc2) with RPL15 5' and 3' UTRs.
Depositing lab: Bo Wang. Depositing organization: Stanford University. Publication: Heterologous reporter expression in the planarian Schmidtea mediterranea through somatic mRNA transfection. Hall RN, Weill U, Drees L, Leal-Ortiz S, Li H, Khariton M, Chai C, Xue Y, Rosental B, Quake SR, Sanchez Alvarado A, Melosh NA, Fire AZ, Rink JC, Wang B. Cell Rep Methods. 2022 Sep 20;2(10):100298. doi: 10.1016/j.crmeth.2022.100298. eCollection 2022 Oct 24. PubMed 36313809.
Backbone
  Vector backbone: pNHT7
  Backbone size w/o insert (bp): 2314
  Total vector size (bp): 2951
Growth in bacteria
  Bacterial resistance: Kanamycin, 50 μg/mL
  Growth temperature: 37°C
  Growth strain: DH5alpha
  Copy number: High Copy
Gene/Insert
  Gene/Insert name: Nanoluciferase
  Species: Schmidtea mediterranea
  Insert size (bp): 637
  Promoter: T7
  Cloning method: Restriction Enzyme; 5′ cloning site BsaI (destroyed during cloning); 3′ cloning site BsaI (destroyed during cloning)
  Sequencing primers: 5′ GTAAAACGACGGCCAGT; 3′ CAGGAAACAGCTATGAC
Terms and licenses: Academic/Nonprofit Terms; Industry Terms: Not Available to Industry
How to cite: pNHT7::RPL15::sNluc2 was a gift from Bo Wang (Addgene plasmid # 186763 ; http://n2t.net/addgene:186763 ; RRID:Addgene_186763)
